>Addgene plasmid #102357 | pPA016 (delta 86-130 Parkin) | addgene full sequence | sequence record 197770 | Addgene NGS Result
AGCTTATCGACTGCACGGTGCACCAATGCTTCTGGCGTCAGGCAGCCATCGGAAGCTGTGGTATGGCTGT
GCAGGTCGTAAATCACTGCATAATTCGTGTCGCTCAAGGCGCACTCCCGTTCTGGATAATGTTTTTTGCG
CCGACATCATAACGGTTCTGGCAAATATTCTGAAATGAGCTGTTGACAATTAATCATCGGCTCGTATAAT
GTGTGGAATTGTGAGCGGATAACAATTTCACACAGGAAACAGTATTCATGTCCCCTATACTAGGTTATTG
GAAAATTAAGGGCCTTGTGCAACCCACTCGACTTCTTTTGGAATATCTTGAAGAAAAATATGAAGAGCAT
TTGTATGAGCGCGATGAAGGTGATAAATGGCGAAACAAAAAGTTTGAATTGGGTTTGGAGTTTCCCAATC
TTCCTTATTATATTGATGGTGATGTTAAATTAACACAGTCTATGGCCATCATACGTTATATAGCTGACAA
GCACAACATGTTGGGTGGTTGTCCAAAAGAGCGTGCAGAGATTTCAATGCTTGAAGGAGCGGTTTTGGAT
ATTAGATACGGTGTTTCGAGAATTGCATATAGTAAAGACTTTGAAACTCTCAAAGTTGATTTTCTTAGCA
AGCTACCTGAAATGCTGAAAATGTTCGAAGATCGTTTATGTCATAAAACATATTTAAATGGTGATCATGT
AACCCATCCTGACTTCATGTTGTATGACGCTCTTGATGTTGTTTTATACATGGACCCAATGTGCCTGGAT
GCGTTCCCAAAATTAGTTTGTTTTAAAAAACGTATTGAAGCTATCCCACAAATTGATAAGTACTTGAAAT
CCAGCAAGTATATAGCATGGCCTTTGCAGGGCTGGCAAGCCACGTTTGGTGGTGGCGACCATCCTCCAAA
ATCGGATCTGGAAGTTCTGTTCCAGGGGCCCCTGGGATCCATGATCGTTTTCGTTCGTTTCAACTCTTCT
TACGGTTTCCCGGTTGAAGTTGACTCTGACACCTCTATCTTCCAGCTGAAAGAAGTTGTTGCGAAACGTC
AGGGTGTTCCGGCGGACCAGCTGCGTGTTATCTTCGCGGGTAAAGAACTGCAGAACCACCTGACCGTTCA
GAACTGCGACCTGGAACAGCAGTCTATCGTTCACATCGTTCAGCGTCCGCAGCGTAAATCTCACGAAACC
AACGCGTCTGGTGGTTCTGAAGCGGCGCGTGGTCCGGCGGCGAAACCGACCTACCACTCTTTCTTCGTTT
ACTGCAAAGGTCCGTGCCACAAAGTTCAGCCGGGTAAACTGCGTGTTCAGTGCGGTACCTGCCGTCAGGC
GACCCTGACCCTGGCGCAGGGTCCGTCTTGCTGGGACGACGTTCTGATCCCGAACCGTATGTCTGGTGAA
TGCCAGTCTCCGGACTGCCCGGGTACCCGTGCGGAATTCTTCTTCAAATGCGGTGCGCACCCGACCTCTG
ACAAAGACACCTCTGTTGCGCTGAACCTGATCACCAACAACTCTCGTTCTATCCCGTGCATCGCGTGCAC
CGACGTTCGTAACCCGGTTCTGGTTTTCCAGTGCAACCACCGTCACGTTATCTGCCTGGACTGCTTCCAC
CTGTACTGCGTTACCCGTCTGAACGACCGTCAGTTCGTTCACGACGCGCAGCTGGGTTACTCTCTGCCGT
GCGTTGCGGGTTGCCCGAACTCTCTGATCAAAGAACTGCACCACTTCCGTATCCTGGGTGAAGAACAGTA
CAACCGTTACCAGCAGTACGGTGCGGAAGAATGCGTTCTGCAGATGGGTGGTGTTCTGTGCCCGCGTCCG
GGTTGCGGTGCGGGTCTGCTGCCGGAACAGGGTCAGCGTAAAGTTACCTGCGAAGGTGGTAACGGTCTGG
GTTGCGGTTTCGTTTTCTGCCGTGACTGCAAAGAAGCGTACCACGAAGGTGAATGCGACTCTATGTTCGA
AGCGTCTGGTGCGACCTCTCAGGCGTACCGTGTTGACCAGCGTGCGGCGGAACAGGCGCGTTGGGAAGAA
GCGTCTAAAGAAACCATCAAAAAAACCACCAAACCGTGCCCGCGTTGCAACGTTCCGATCGAAAAAAACG
GTGGTTGCATGCACATGAAATGCCCGCAGCCGCAGTGCAAACTGGAATGGTGCTGGAACTGCGGTTGCGA
ATGGAACCGTGCGTGCATGGGTGACCACTGGTTCGACGTTTAGCTCGAGCGGCCGCATCGTGACTGACTG
ACGATCTGCCTCGCGCGTTTCGGTGATGACGGTGAAAACCTCTGACACATGCAGCTCCCGGAGACGGTCA
CAGCTTGTCTGTAAGCGGATGCCGGGAGCAGACAAGCCCGTCAGGGCGCGTCAGCGGGTGTTGGCGGGTG
TCGGGGCGCAGCCATGACCCAGTCACGTAGCGATAGCGGAGTGTATAATTCTTGAAGACGAAAGGGCCTC
GTGATACGCCTATTTTTATAGGTTAATGTCATGATAATAATGGTTTCTTAGACGTCAGGTGGCACTTTTC
GGGGAAATGTGCGCGGAACCCCTATTTGTTTATTTTTCTAAATACATTCAAATATGTATCCGCTCATGAG
ACAATAACCCTGATAAATGCTTCAATAATATTGAAAAAGGAAGAGTATGAGTATTCAACATTTCCGTGTC
GCCCTTATTCCCTTTTTTGCGGCATTTTGCCTTCCTGTTTTTGCTCACCCAGAAACGCTGGTGAAAGTAA
AAGATGCTGAAGATCAGTTGGGTGCACGAGTGGGTTACATCGAACTGGATCTCAACAGCGGTAAGATCCT
TGAGAGTTTTCGCCCCGAAGAACGTTTTCCAATGATGAGCACTTTTAAAGTTCTGCTATGTGGCGCGGTA
TTATCCCGTGTTGACGCCGGGCAAGAGCAACTCGGTCGCCGCATACACTATTCTCAGAATGACTTGGTTG
AGTACTCACCAGTCACAGAAAAGCATCTTACGGATGGCATGACAGTAAGAGAATTATGCAGTGCTGCCAT
AACCATGAGTGATAACACTGCGGCCAACTTACTTCTGACAACGATCGGAGGACCGAAGGAGCTAACCGCT
TTTTTGCACAACATGGGGGATCATGTAACTCGCCTTGATCGTTGGGAACCGGAGCTGAATGAAGCCATAC
CAAACGACGAGCGTGACACCACGATGCCTGCAGCAATGGCAACAACGTTGCGCAAACTATTAACTGGCGA
ACTACTTACTCTAGCTTCCCGGCAACAATTAATAGACTGGATGGAGGCGGATAAAGTTGCAGGACCACTT
CTGCGCTCGGCCCTTCCGGCTGGCTGGTTTATTGCTGATAAATCTGGAGCCGGTGAGCGTGGGTCTCGCG
GTATCATTGCAGCACTGGGGCCAGATGGTAAGCCCTCCCGTATCGTAGTTATCTACACGACGGGGAGTCA
GGCAACTATGGATGAACGAAATAGACAGATCGCTGAGATAGGTGCCTCACTGATTAAGCATTGGTAACTG
TCAGACCAAGTTTACTCATATATACTTTAGATTGATTTAAAACTTCATTTTTAATTTAAAAGGATCTAGG
TGAAGATCCTTTTTGATAATCTCATGACCAAAATCCCTTAACGTGAGTTTTCGTTCCACTGAGCGTCAGA
CCCCGTAGAAAAGATCAAAGGATCTTCTTGAGATCCTTTTTTTCTGCGCGTAATCTGCTGCTTGCAAACA
AAAAAACCACCGCTACCAGCGGTGGTTTGTTTGCCGGATCAAGAGCTACCAACTCTTTTTCCGAAGGTAA
CTGGCTTCAGCAGAGCGCAGATACCAAATACTGTCCTTCTAGTGTAGCCGTAGTTAGGCCACCACTTCAA
GAACTCTGTAGCACCGCCTACATACCTCGCTCTGCTAATCCTGTTACCAGTGGCTGCTGCCAGTGGCGAT
AAGTCGTGTCTTACCGGGTTGGACTCAAGACGATAGTTACCGGATAAGGCGCAGCGGTCGGGCTGAACGG
GGGGTTCGTGCACACAGCCCAGCTTGGAGCGAACGACCTACACCGAACTGAGATACCTACAGCGTGAGCT
ATGAGAAAGCGCCACGCTTCCCGAAGGGAGAAAGGCGGACAGGTATCCGGTAAGCGGCAGGGTCGGAACA
GGAGAGCGCACGAGGGAGCTTCCAGGGGGAAACGCCTGGTATCTTTATAGTCCTGTCGGGTTTCGCCACC
TCTGACTTGAGCGTCGATTTTTGTGATGCTCGTCAGGGGGGCGGAGCCTATGGAAAAACGCCAGCAACGC
GGCCTTTTTACGGTTCCTGGCCTTTTGCTGGCCTTTTGCTCACATGTTCTTTCCTGCGTTATCCCCTGAT
TCTGTGGATAACCGTATTACCGCCTTTGAGTGAGCTGATACCGCTCGCCGCAGCCGAACGACCGAGCGCA
GCGAGTCAGTGAGCGAGGAAGCGGAAGAGCGCCTGATGCGGTATTTTCTCCTTACGCATCTGTGCGGTAT
TTCACACCGCATAAATTCCGACACCATCGAATGGCGCAAAACCTTTCGCGGTATGGCATGATAGCGCCCG
GAAGAGAGTCAATTCAGGGTGGTGAATGTGAAACCAGTAACGTTATACGATGTCGCAGAGTATGCCGGTG
TCTCTTATCAGACCGTTTCCCGCGTGGTGAACCAGGCCAGCCACGTTTCTGCGAAAACGCGGGAAAAAGT
GGAAGCGGCGATGGCGGAGCTGAATTACATTCCCAACCGCGTGGCACAACAACTGGCGGGCAAACAGTCG
TTGCTGATTGGCGTTGCCACCTCCAGTCTGGCCCTGCACGCGCCGTCGCAAATTGTCGCGGCGATTAAAT
CTCGCGCCGATCAACTGGGTGCCAGCGTGGTGGTGTCGATGGTAGAACGAAGCGGCGTCGAAGCCTGTAA
AGCGGCGGTGCACAATCTTCTCGCGCAACGCGTCAGTGGGCTGATCATTAACTATCCGCTGGATGACCAG
GATGCCATTGCTGTGGAAGCTGCCTGCACTAATGTTCCGGCGTTATTTCTTGATGTCTCTGACCAGACAC
CCATCAACAGTATTATTTTCTCCCATGAAGACGGTACGCGACTGGGCGTGGAGCATCTGGTCGCATTGGG
TCACCAGCAAATCGCGCTGTTAGCGGGCCCATTAAGTTCTGTCTCGGCGCGTCTGCGTCTGGCTGGCTGG
CATAAATATCTCACTCGCAATCAAATTCAGCCGATAGCGGAACGGGAAGGCGACTGGAGTGCCATGTCCG
GTTTTCAACAAACCATGCAAATGCTGAATGAGGGCATCGTTCCCACTGCGATGCTGGTTGCCAACGATCA
GATGGCGCTGGGCGCAATGCGCGCCATTACCGAGTCCGGGCTGCGCGTTGGTGCGGATATCTCGGTAGTG
GGATACGACGATACCGAAGACAGCTCATGTTATATCCCGCCGTTAACCACCATCAAACAGGATTTTCGCC
TGCTGGGGCAAACCAGCGTGGACCGCTTGCTGCAACTCTCTCAGGGCCAGGCGGTGAAGGGCAATCAGCT
GTTGCCCGTCTCACTGGTGAAAAGAAAAACCACGCTAGCGCCCAATACGCAAACCGCCTCTCCCCGCGCG
TTGGCCGATTCATTAATGCAGCTGGCACGACAGGTTTCCCGACTGGAAAGCGGGCAGTGAGCGCAACGCA
ATTAATGTAAGTTAGCTCACTCATTAGGCACCCCAGGCTTTACACTTTATGCTTCCGGCTCGTATGTTGT
GTGGAATTGTGAGCGGATAACAATTTCACACAGGAAACAGCTATGACCATGATTACGGATTCACTGGCCG
TCGTTTTACAACGTCGTGACTGGGAAAACCCTGGCGTTACCCAACTTAATCGCCTTGCAGCACATCCCCC
TTTCGCCAGCTGGCGTAATAGCGAAGAGGCCCGCACCGATCGCCCTTCCCAACAGTTGCGCAGCCTGAAT
GGCGAATGGCGCTTTGCCTGGTTTCCGGCACCAGAAGCGGTGCCGGAAAGCTGGCTGGAGTGCGATCTTC
CTGAGGCCGATACTGTCGTCGTCCCCTCAAACTGGCAGATGCACGGTTACGATGCGCCCATCTACACCAA
CGTGACCTATCCCATTACGGTCAATCCGCCGTTTGTTCCCACGGAGAATCCGACGGGTTGTTACTCGCTC
ACATTTAATGTTGATGAAAGCTGGCTACAGGAAGGCCAGACGCGAATTATTTTTGATGGCGTTGGAATT
Features (pLannotate 1.2.2; 17 found; start..end, strand, type, name):
    183..211     +  promoter       tac promoter: strong E. coli promoter; hybrid between the trp and lac UV5 promoters
    219..235     +  protein_bind   lac operator: The lac repressor binds to the lac operator to inhibit transcription in E. coli. This inhibition can be relieved by adding lactose or isopropyl-β-D-thiogalactopyranoside (IPTG). lac repressor encoded by lacI
    258..911     +  CDS            GST26_SCHJA: Experimental evidence at protein level: Swiss-Prot protein existence level 1. GST isoenzymes appear to play a central role in the parasite detoxification system. Other functions are also suspected including a role in increasing the solubility of haematin in the parasite gut. From Schistosoma japonicum (Blood fluke).
    951..2210    +  CDS            Prkn (fragment): PRKN_RAT - Also known as Park2 From Rattus norvegicus (Rat).
   2246..2285    +  CDS            rop (fragment): Rop protein, which maintains plasmids at low copy number; rop
   2387..2427    +  misc_feature   bom (fragment): basis of mobility region from pBR322
   2532..2636    +  promoter       AmpR promoter: bla
   2637..3497    +  CDS            AmpR: β-lactamase; bla; confers resistance to ampicillin, carbenicillin, and related antibiotics
   3668..4256    +  rep_origin     ori: high-copy-number ColE1/pMB1/pBR322/pUC origin of replication
   4442..4493    -  misc_feature   bom (fragment): basis of mobility region from pBR322
   4500..4577    +  promoter       lacI promoter: lacI
   4578..5660    +  CDS            lacI: lac repressor; lacI; The lac repressor binds to the lac operator to inhibit transcription in E. coli. This inhibition can be relieved by adding lactose or isopropyl-β-D-thiogalactopyranoside (IPTG).
   5673..5694    +  protein_bind   CAP binding site: CAP binding activates transcription in the presence of cAMP. E. coli catabolite activator protein
   5709..5739    +  promoter       lac promoter: promoter for the E. coli lac operon
   5747..5763    +  protein_bind   lac operator: The lac repressor binds to the lac operator to inhibit transcription in E. coli. This inhibition can be relieved by adding lactose or isopropyl-β-D-thiogalactopyranoside (IPTG). lac repressor encoded by lacI
   5783..5956    +  CDS            lacZα: LacZα fragment of β-galactosidase; lacZ fragment
   6220..107     -  CDS            yciV (fragment) (across the origin): RNAAM_ECOLI - Also known as trpH From Escherichia coli (strain K12).
