[The description below was written by a language model from this plasmid's Addgene catalogue record and pLannotate feature annotations shown in this document.]
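Description:
pPA016 (delta 86-130 Parkin) is a bacterial expression plasmid built on the pGEX-6P1 backbone for producing a truncated rat Parkin (Prkn/PARK2) as an N-terminal glutathione S-transferase fusion in E. coli. The roughly 6.2 kb plasmid replicates from a ColE1/pMB1-type origin and is selected with ampicillin through the β-lactamase gene (AmpR) and its own promoter. The catalogue lists it as low copy, although the automated annotation labels the origin generically as a high-copy family member. Only short fragments of rop and the pBR322 bom region are detected.

The expression cassette runs from the IPTG-inducible tac promoter and an adjacent lac operator into the Schistosoma japonicum GST coding sequence, followed in frame by the Parkin insert, which was cloned between BamHI and XhoI sites that both remain intact. The Parkin sequence is codon-optimized for E. coli and lacks residues 86 to 130. A plasmid-borne lacI gene with its own promoter supplies lac repressor, keeping the tac promoter off until induction. Backbone remnants downstream of lacI (CAP site, lac promoter and operator, lacZα fragment) and a small yciV fragment spanning the sequence origin are not part of the payload. pGEX-6P vectors normally carry a protease cleavage site between GST and the insert for tag removal, but this is not annotated in the feature table.

The GST tag allows affinity purification of the recombinant protein on glutathione resin. The associated publication concerns a Ubl/ubiquitin switch in Parkin activation, so this deletion variant is presumably intended for biochemical or structural work on that mechanism, though the record does not state the specific rationale for the deletion.
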