Addgene plasmid #102357: pPA016 (delta 86-130 Parkin)
Purpose: expresses Rat Parkin with residues 86-130 deleted
Depositing lab: Kalle Gehring. Depositing organization: McGill University. Publication: A Ubl/ubiquitin switch in the activation of Parkin. Sauve V, Lilov A, Seirafi M, Vranas M, Rasool S, Kozlov G, Sprules T, Wang J, Trempe JF, Gehring K. EMBO J. 2015 Oct 14;34(20):2492-505. doi: 10.15252/embj.201592237. Epub 2015 Aug 7. PubMed 26254305.
Backbone
  Vector backbone: pGEX-6P1
  Backbone manufacturer: GE Healthcare
  Backbone size w/o insert (bp): 4984
  Total vector size (bp): 6229
  Vector type: Bacterial Expression
Growth in bacteria
  Bacterial resistance: Ampicillin, 100 μg/mL
  Growth temperature: 37°C
  Growth strain: DH5alpha
  Copy number: Low Copy
Gene/Insert
  Gene/Insert name: Parkin (alt name: PARK2)
  Species: R. norvegicus (rat)
  Insert size (bp): 1275
  Mutation: deleted residues 86 to 130
  Entrez Gene: Prkn (a.k.a. Park, Park2)
  Promoter: tac
  Tag / fusion protein: GST (N terminal on backbone)
  Cloning method: Restriction Enzyme; 5′ cloning site BamHi (not destroyed); 3′ cloning site XhoI (not destroyed)
  Sequencing primers: 5′ pGEX Fwd; 3′ pGEX Rev
Terms and licenses: Academic/Nonprofit Terms; Industry Terms: Not Available to Industry
Depositor comments: Parkin is codon-optimized for expression in E. coli.
How to cite: pPA016 (delta 86-130 Parkin) was a gift from Kalle Gehring (Addgene plasmid # 102357 ; http://n2t.net/addgene:102357 ; RRID:Addgene_102357)
